Addgene plasmid #185411: pCS2+ Zf GFP-vclb
Purpose: GFP tagged form of zebrafish vinculin b. For in vitro transcription (SP6) or expression through CMV
Depositing lab: Nicolas David. Depositing organization: CNRS UMR 7645, Laboratoire d'Optique et Biosciences, Ecole Polytechnique. Publication: Guidance by followers ensures long-range coordination of cell migration through alpha-catenin mechanoperception. Boutillon A, Escot S, Elouin A, Jahn D, Gonzalez-Tirado S, Starruss J, Brusch L, David NB. Dev Cell. 2022 May 17. pii: S1534-5807(22)00329-X. doi: 10.1016/j.devcel.2022.05.001. PubMed 35613615.
Backbone
  Vector backbone: pCS2+
  Backbone size w/o insert (bp): 4095
  Total vector size (bp): 8034
  Vector type: Mammalian Expression ; In vitro synthesis of mRNA
Growth in bacteria
  Bacterial resistance: Ampicillin, 100 μg/mL
  Growth temperature: 37°C
  Growth strain: DH5alpha
  Copy number: High Copy
Gene/Insert
  Gene/Insert name: vinculin b (alt name: vclb)
  Species: D. rerio (zebrafish)
  Insert size (bp): 3942
  Entrez Gene: vclb (a.k.a. vinculin-b)
  Tag / fusion protein: eGFP (N terminal on backbone)
  Cloning method: Gibson Cloning
  Sequencing primers: 5′ SP6; 3′ T7
Resource information
  A portion of this plasmid was derived from a plasmid made by: Dr. Johan de Rooij, University Medical Center Utrecht
Terms and licenses: Academic/Nonprofit Terms; Industry Terms: Not Available to Industry
Depositor comments: Please visit https://www.biorxiv.org/content/10.1101/2021.04.26.441407v2 for bioRxiv preprint.
How to cite: pCS2+ Zf GFP-vclb was a gift from Nicolas David (Addgene plasmid # 185411 ; http://n2t.net/addgene:185411 ; RRID:Addgene_185411)
