[The description below was written by a language model from this plasmid's Addgene catalogue record and pLannotate feature annotations shown in this document.]
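Description:
pCS2+ Zf GFP-vclb is a pCS2+-based plasmid of about 8 kb that encodes zebrafish (Danio rerio) vinculin b (vclb) fused at its N terminus to EGFP. It is catalogued both as a mammalian expression vector and as a template for in vitro mRNA synthesis. In bacteria it is maintained at high copy from a ColE1/pUC-type origin and selected with ampicillin through the β-lactamase gene. An f1 origin and remnants of the lac region (lac promoter and operator, with lacZα and lacI fragments) are also present as backbone carry-over.

The expression unit follows the usual pCS2+ layout. The simian cytomegalovirus IE94 enhancer/promoter sits at the end of the linearised map and so reads across the circular junction into an SP6 promoter, followed by the EGFP coding sequence, a short multiple cloning site remnant that acts as a linker, and the roughly 3.2 kb vinculin open reading frame. The automated annotation labels this reading frame by its similarity to mouse vinculin, but the catalogue entry identifies the insert as the zebrafish vclb gene. Downstream lie a T7 promoter fragment, an SV40 polyadenylation signal and a T3 promoter, all annotated on the opposite strand.

This arrangement allows two modes of use: CMV-driven expression after DNA delivery into cells, or SP6 transcription in vitro to produce mRNA encoding the fusion. Vinculin is an F-actin-binding protein of cell–matrix and cell–cell adhesions that contributes to mechanosensing at cadherin complexes, so the GFP fusion makes its localisation visible. The associated study concerns α-catenin mechanoperception in coordinated cell migration.
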