Features (pLannotate 1.2.2; 17 found; start..end, strand, type, name):
     27..45      +  promoter       SP6 promoter: promoter for bacteriophage SP6 RNA polymerase
     83..799     +  CDS            EGFP: EGFP is a basic (constitutively fluorescent) green fluorescent protein published in 1996, derived from Aequorea victoria. It is reported to be a rapidly-maturing weak dimer with moderate acid sensitivity.
    801..823     +  misc_feature   MCS (fragment): multiple cloning site
    824..4021    +  CDS            Vcl: VINC_MOUSE - Experimental evidence at protein level: Swiss-Prot protein existence level 1. Actin filament (F-actin)-binding protein involved in cell- matrix adhesion and cell-cell adhesion. Regulates cell-surface E- cadherin expression and potentiates mechanosensing by the E-cadherin complex. May also play important roles in cell morphology and locomotion (By similarity). From Mus musculus (Mouse).
   4053..4070    -  promoter       T7 promoter (fragment): promoter for bacteriophage T7 RNA polymerase
   4075..4209    -  polyA_signal   SV40 poly(A) signal: SV40 polyadenylation signal
   4322..4340    -  promoter       T3 promoter: promoter for bacteriophage T3 RNA polymerase
   4385..4401    -  protein_bind   lac operator: The lac repressor binds to the lac operator to inhibit transcription in E. coli. This inhibition can be relieved by adding lactose or isopropyl-β-D-thiogalactopyranoside (IPTG). lac repressor encoded by lacI
   4409..4439    -  promoter       lac promoter: promoter for the E. coli lac operon
   4454..4475    -  protein_bind   CAP binding site: CAP binding activates transcription in the presence of cAMP. E. coli catabolite activator protein
   4488..4580    -  CDS            lacI (fragment): lac repressor; lacI; The lac repressor binds to the lac operator to inhibit transcription in E. coli. This inhibition can be relieved by adding lactose or isopropyl-β-D-thiogalactopyranoside (IPTG).
   4763..5351    -  rep_origin     ori: high-copy-number ColE1/pMB1/pBR322/pUC origin of replication
   5522..6382    -  CDS            AmpR: β-lactamase; bla; confers resistance to ampicillin, carbenicillin, and related antibiotics
   6383..6487    -  promoter       AmpR promoter: bla
   6540..6968    -  rep_origin     f1 ori (sequence partly withheld): f1 bacteriophage origin of replication; arrow indicates direction of (+) strand synthesis
   6973..7039    -  CDS            lacZα (fragment): LacZα fragment of β-galactosidase; lacZ fragment
   7046..8023    +  promoter       CMV IE94 promoter: enhancer/promoter region of simian cytomegalovirus major immediate early transcription unit IE94
>Addgene plasmid #185411 | pCS2+ Zf GFP-vclb | addgene full sequence | sequence record 363552 | Addgene NGS Result
TGCCTGGGGACGTCGGAGCAAGCTTGATTTAGGTGACACTATAGAATACAAGCTACTTGTTCTTTTTGCA
GGATCCGCCACCATGGTGAGCAAGGGCGAGGAGCTGTTCACCGGGGTGGTGCCCATCCTGGTCGAGCTGG
ACGGCGACGTAAACGGCCACAAGTTCAGCGTGTCCGGCGAGGGCGAGGGCGATGCCACCTACGGCAAGCT
GACCCTGAAGTTCATCTGCACCACCGGCAAGCTGCCCGTGCCCTGGCCCACCCTCGTGACCACCCTGACC
TACGGCGTGCAGTGCTTCAGCCGCTACCCCGACCACATGAAGCAGCACGACTTCTTCAAGTCCGCCATGC
CCGAAGGCTACGTCCAGGAGCGCACCATCTTCTTCAAGGACGACGGCAACTACAAGACCCGCGCCGAGGT
GAAGTTCGAGGGCGACACCCTGGTGAACCGCATCGAGCTGAAGGGCATCGACTTCAAGGAGGACGGCAAC
ATCCTGGGGCACAAGCTGGAGTACAACTACAACAGCCACAACGTCTATATCATGGCCGACAAGCAGAAGA
ACGGCATCAAGGTGAACTTCAAGATCCGCCACAACATCGAGGACGGCAGCGTGCAGCTCGCCGACCACTA
CCAGCAGAACACCCCCATCGGCGACGGCCCCGTGCTGCTGCCCGACAACCACTACCTGAGCACCCAGTCC
GCCCTGAGCAAAGACCCCAACGAGAAGCGCGATCACATGGTCCTGCTGGAGTTCGTGACCGCCGCCGGGA
TCACTCTCGGCATGGACGAGCTGTACAAGTACTCAGATCTCGAGCTCAAGCTTATGCCGGTTTTCCACAC
GAAGACGATCGAGAGTATCCTGGAGCCGGTGGCCCAGCAGATCTCCCATCTGGTGATCATGCACGAGGAG
GGGGAGGTGGACGGGAAAGCCATCCCGGACCTCAGCGCTCCTGTGTTGGCCGTGCAGGCGGCTGTCAGCA
ACCTGGTCCGGGTGGGCAAAGAGACGGTTCAGACCACTGAGGATGCCATCATGAGGAGAGACATGCCACC
CGCCTTCATAAAGGTGGAGAACGCGTGCACTAAACTGGTTCAGGCGGCTCAGATGCTGAAGGCCGACCCG
TATTCAGTGCCGGCTAGAGATTATCTGATCGACGGCTCCCGTGGGATCCTGTCCGGCACGTCTGACCTCC
TGCTGACCTTCGACGAGGCCGAGGTCCGTAAAATCATCCGCGTGTGTAAAGGCATTCTGGAGTATCTGAC
CGTAGCAGAGGTGGTGGAGTCCATGGAGGATCTCATCACTTACACCAAAAACCTGGGACCCGGCATGACG
AAGATGGCCAAGATGATTGATGAGCGCCAGCAGGAATTAACCCATCAGGAGCACAGAGTCATGCTGGTCA
ACTCCATGAACACTGTGAAGGAGCTCCTGCCCGTCCTCATCTCAGGCATCAAGATCTTCGTAACCACCAG
GACGTCTCAGGGAAAGGGTGTGGAGGAGGCGCTGAAGAACAGGAACTTCACAGTGGAGAAGATGAACACA
GAAATCAACGAGATCATCCGCGTTCTGCAGCTCACGTCCTGGGATGAGGATGCCTGGGCCAATAAGGACA
CAGAGGCCATGAAGCGCGCGCTGGCTCTCATTGACTCCAAAATGGCCCAAGCCAAAAACTGGCTCCGAGA
CCCTCAAGGCCAACCAGGAGGTCCAGGTGAACAGGCCATACGGCAGATCTTAGATGAAGCTGAGAAAGTT
GGTGAACTCTGTGCTGGGAAAGAGAGACGAGACATTGTGGGAACAGCCAAAACACTCGGACAACTTACAG
AACAGGTGTCTGATCTAAGGGCCAGGGGTCAGGGTGCGAATCCAGTTGCCATGCAAAAAGCCCAGCAGGT
CTCTCAGGGTCTGGATGTCCTGACAGGGAAAGTGGAAAACGCAGCTCGAAAACTGGAGGCAATGACCGGC
TCCAAACAGGCCATCGCTAAGAGGATCGATGCGGCTCAGAGCTGGCTTGCAGATCCTCATAGTGGCCCAG
AAGGAGAGGAGAATATCAGGGCTCTTCTAGGAGAAGCCAGGAAGATTGCAGATCTGTGTGAAGATCCCAA
AGAGCGGGAGGATATCCTGCGCAGCATGAGTGAGATCGCAGCACTCAGCGGGAAACTAGCAGAGCTCAAG
AGAGCAGGTAAAGGTGATACTCCAGAGGCTCGAGCTCTGGCTAAGCAGATCGCCACGGCTCTGCAGAACC
TGCAGTCTAAGACCAGTAAAGCGGTGGCAAACACTCGACCGGCCAAAGCAGCCGTTCATCTGGCCGGAAA
GATGGAGCAGGCCGGCCGCTGGATTGACAACCCCACGCTGGACGACAGTGGCGTCGGTCAGGCTGCCATC
CGCGGTCTGCTGGCAGAGGGTCGTCGTCTGGCCAATGCTCTGCCGGCGGCGCAGCGTCAGGAGCTGCTGG
GTAAATGTGAGCAGGTTGAACACCTGATGGCACAGCTGGCAGAGCTGGCAGCTCGAGGAGAAGGAGACAG
TCCACAGGCCCGTGCCATCGCTCAGCAGCTGCAACACACACTCAAAGAGCTGGAGGGTAAGATGCAAGAC
GCCATGACACAGGAAGTGTCCGACATCTTCAGCGACACCACCACTCCAATCAAACTACTGGCTGTTGCGG
CGACGGCTCCTTCAGACTCTCCCAACAGAGAGGAGGTGTTTAAGGAACGGGCCTCAAACTTTGAGAATCA
CGCTAGTCGTCTGGGAGCCACGGCGGAGAAAGCAGCAGCAGTCGGGACCGCAAACAAGAGCACGGTGGAG
GGCATACAGGCGGCGGTCAAATCAGCCAGAGACCTGACGCCGCAGGTCGTCTCTGCTGCTCGCATCCTGC
TGAAGAATCCTGGAAATCAGGCAGCGTTTGAGCACTTCGAGACCATGAAGAACCAGTGGATTGACAACGT
GGAGAAAATGACAGGTCTGGTGGATGAAGCCATAGACACCAGGTCTCTGCTCGCCGCATCGGAAGACGCC
ATTAAGAAAGATCTGGATAAATGTCAGGTGGCCATGGCCAATCACCAGCCTCAGATGCTTGTCGCCGGGG
CAACCAGCATCGCCCGACGGGCCAATCGGATCCTGCTGGTGGCGAAGCGAGAGATTGAAAACTCAGAGGA
CCCGAAGTTCAGAGAAACGGTGAAAGCGGCTTCAGACGAGCTCAGCAGAACCATCTCTCCAATGGTCATG
GATGCCAAAGCTGTGGCCGCAAACATAAAGGACCAAGGCCTTCAGAGGGGCTTCCTGGACTCCGGTTTTA
AGATTCTGGGTGCGGTGGCTAACGTCAGGGACGCTTTCCAGCCGCAGGAGCCCGAATTCCCTCCTCCACC
TCCAGACCTGGAGAGCCTGCAGATAAGCGACACGGCTGCTCCTCCCAAACCACCGCTGCCGGAGGGTGAA
GTTCCTCCACCCAGACCTCCACCACCCGAGGAGAAGGACGAGGAGTTCCCGGAGCAGCAGGCCGGAGAGA
TGGTCAGCGAGCCCATGATGGTGGCCGCACGACAGCTGCACGACGAGGCCCGCAAGTGGTCCAGCAAGGG
TAATGATATCATTGGTGCGGCGAAGCGCATGGCTCTGCTGATGGCTGAGATGTCTCGTCTGGTCCGGGGC
AGTGGCGGAAATAAGAGAGCCCTCATCCAGTGCGCTAAAGACATTGCTAAAGCCTCTGATGAGGTCACGC
GCCTCGCTAAAGAGGTTGCTAAACAGTGCACAGACAAACGCATACGGACCAACCTGCTGCAGGTGTGTGA
GAGGATCCCCACCATCAGTACTCAGCTGAAGATTCTGTCCACGGTGAAGGCTACAATGTTGGGCCGCACC
AACATTAGCGAGGAGGAATCAGAGCAGGCCACTGAGATGCTGGTCCACAACGCTCAGAACCTCATGCAGT
CCGTGAAAGAGACTGTCCGAGAAGCTGAAGCCGCATCCATCAAGATCCGCACTGACGCCGGCTTCACCCT
GCACTGGGTCCGCAAGACACCCTGGTACCAGTGAGAATTCAAGGCCTCTCGAGCCTCTAGAACTATAGTG
AGTCGTATTACGTAGATCCAGACATGATAAGATACATTGATGAGTTTGGACAAACCACAACTAGAATGCA
GTGAAAAAAATGCTTTATTTGTGAAATTTGTGATGCTATTGCTTTATTTGTAACCATTATAAGCTGCAAT
AAACAAGTTAACAACAACAATTGCATTCATTTTATGTTTCAGGTTCAGGGGGAGGTGTGGGAGGTTTTTT
AATTCGCGGCCGCGGCGCCAATGCATTGGGCCCGGTACCCAGCTTTTGTTCCCTTTAGTGAGGGTTAATT
GCGCGCTTGGCGTAATCATGGTCATAGCTGTTTCCTGTGTGAAATTGTTATCCGCTCACAATTCCACACA
ACATACGAGCCGGGAGCATAAAGTGTAAAGCCTGGGGTGCCTAATGAGTGAGCTAACTCACATTAATTGC
GTTGCGCTCACTGCCCGCTTTCCAGTCGGGAAACCTGTCGTGCCAGCTGCATTAATGAATCGGCCAACGC
GCGGGGAGAGGCGGTTTGCGTATTGGGCGCTCTTCCGCTTCCTCGCTCACTGACTCGCTGCGCTCGGTCG
TTCGGCTGCGGCGAGCGGTATCAGCTCACTCAAAGGCGGTAATACGGTTATCCACAGAATCAGGGGATAA
CGCAGGAAAGAACATGTGAGCAAAAGGCCAGCAAAAGGCCAGGAACCGTAAAAAGGCCGCGTTGCTGGCG
TTTTTCCATAGGCTCCGCCCCCCTGACGAGCATCACAAAAATCGACGCTCAAGTCAGAGGTGGCGAAACC
CGACAGGACTATAAAGATACCAGGCGTTTCCCCCTGGAAGCTCCCTCGTGCGCTCTCCTGTTCCGACCCT
GCCGCTTACCGGATACCTGTCCGCCTTTCTCCCTTCGGGAAGCGTGGCGCTTTCTCATAGCTCACGCTGT
AGGTATCTCAGTTCGGTGTAGGTCGTTCGCTCCAAGCTGGGCTGTGTGCACGAACCCCCCGTTCAGCCCG
ACCGCTGCGCCTTATCCGGTAACTATCGTCTTGAGTCCAACCCGGTAAGACACGACTTATCGCCACTGGC
AGCAGCCACTGGTAACAGGATTAGCAGAGCGAGGTATGTAGGCGGTGCTACAGAGTTCTTGAAGTGGTGG
CCTAACTACGGCTACACTAGAAGAACAGTATTTGGTATCTGCGCTCTGCTGAAGCCAGTTACCTTCGGAA
AAAGAGTTGGTAGCTCTTGATCCGGCAAACAAACCACCGCTGGTAGCGGTGGTTTTTTTGTTTGCAAGCA
GCAGATTACGCGCAGAAAAAAAGGATCTCAAGAAGATCCTTTGATCTTTTCTACGGGGTCTGACGCTCAG
TGGAACGAAAACTCACGTTAAGGGATTTTGGTCATGAGATTATCAAAAAGGATCTTCACCTAGATCCTTT
TAAATTAAAAATGAAGTTTTAAATCAATCTAAAGTATATATGAGTAAACTTGGTCTGACAGTTACCAATG
CTTAATCAGTGAGGCACCTATCTCAGCGATCTGTCTATTTCGTTCATCCATAGTTGCCTGACTCCCCGTC
GTGTAGATAACTACGATACGGGAGGGCTTACCATCTGGCCCCAGTGCTGCAATGATACCGCGAGACCCAC
GCTCACCGGCTCCAGATTTATCAGCAATAAACCAGCCAGCCGGAAGGGCCGAGCGCAGAAGTGGTCCTGC
AACTTTATCCGCCTCCATCCAGTCTATTAATTGTTGCCGGGAAGCTAGAGTAAGTAGTTCGCCAGTTAAT
AGTTTGCGCAACGTTGTTGCCATTGCTACAGGCATCGTGGTGTCACGCTCGTCGTTTGGTATGGCTTCAT
TCAGCTCCGGTTCCCAACGATCAAGGCGAGTTACATGATCCCCCATGTTGTGCAAAAAAGCGGTTAGCTC
CTTCGGTCCTCCGATCGTTGTCAGAAGTAAGTTGGCCGCAGTGTTATCACTCATGGTTATGGCAGCACTG
CATAATTCTCTTACTGTCATGCCATCCGTAAGATGCTTTTCTGTGACTGGTGAGTACTCAACCAAGTCAT
TCTGAGAATAGTGTATGCGGCGACCGAGTTGCTCTTGCCCGGCGTCAATACGGGATAATACCGCGCCACA
TAGCAGAACTTTAAAAGTGCTCATCATTGGAAAACGTTCTTCGGGGCGAAAACTCTCAAGGATCTTACCG
CTGTTGAGATCCAGTTCGATGTAACCCACTCGTGCACCCAACTGATCTTCAGCATCTTTTACTTTCACCA
GCGTTTCTGGGTGAGCAAAAACAGGAAGGCAAAATGCCGCAAAAAAGGGAATAAGGGCGACACGGAAATG
TTGAATACTCATACTCTTCCTTTTTCAATATTATTGAAGCATTTATCAGGGTTATTGTCTCATGAGCGGA
TACATATTTGAATGTATTTAGAAAAATAAACAAATAGGGGTTCCGCGCACATTTCCCCGAAAAGTGCCAC
CTAAATTGTAAGCGTTAATATTTTGTTAAAATTCGCGTTAAATTTTTGTTAAATCAGCTCATTTTTTAAC
CAATAGGCCGAAATCGGCAAAATCCCTTATAAATCAAAAGAATAGACCGAGATAGGGT
[37 nt withheld, positions 6639-6675]
AAAGAACGTGGACTCCAACGTCAAAGG
[49 nt withheld, positions 6703-6751]
T
[91 nt withheld, positions 6753-6843]
G
[124 nt withheld, positions 6845-6968]
CCCATTCGCCATTCAGGCTGCGCAACTGTTGGGAAGGGCGATCGGTGCGGGCCTCTTCGCTATTACGCCA
GTCGACCGCCAATTCAATATGGCGTATATGGACTCATGCCAATTCAATATGGTGGATCTGGACCTGTGCC
AATTCAATATGGCGTATATGGACTCGTGCCAATTCAATATGGTGGATCTGGACCCCAGCCAATTCAATAT
GGCGGACTTGGCACCATGCCAATTCAATATGGCGGACCTGGCACTGTGCCAACTGGGGAGGGGTCTACTT
GGCACGGTGCCAAGTTTGAGGAGGGGTCTTGGCCCTGTGCCAAGTCCGCCATATTGAATTGGCATGGTGC
CAATAATGGCGGCCATATTGGCTATATGCCAGGATCAATATATAGGCAATATCCAATATGGCCCTATGCC
AATATGGCTATTGGCCAGGTTCAATACTATGTATTGGCCCTATGCCATATAGTATTCCATATATGGGTTT
TCCTATTGACGTAGATAGCCCCTCCCAATGGGCGGTCCCATATACCATATATGGGGCTTCCTAATACCGC
CCATAGCCACTCCCCCATTGACGTCAATGGTCTCTATATATGGTCTTTCCTATTGACGTCATATGGGCGG
TCCTATTGACGTATATGGCGCCTCCCCCATTGACGTCAATTACGGTAAATGGCCCGCCTGGCTCAATGCC
CATTGACGTCAATAGGACCACCCACCATTGACGTCAATGGGATGGCTCATTGCCCATTCATATCCGTTCT
CACGCCCCCTATTGACGTCAATGACGGTAAATGGCCCACTTGGCAGTACATCAATATCTATTAATAGTAA
CTTGGCAAGTACATTACTATTGGAAGTACGCCAGGGTACATTGGCAGTACTCCCATTGACGTCAATGGCG
GTAAATGGCCCGCGATGGCTGCCAAGTACATCCCCATTGACGTCAATGGGGAGGGGCAATGACGCAAATG
GGCGTTCCATTGACGTAAATGGGCGGTAGGCGTGCCTAATGGGAGGTCTATATAAGCAATGCTCGTTTAG
GGAACCGCCATTC
